Addgene plasmid #192239: eIF3e- pMK289 (mAID-mClover-NeoR) plasmid
Purpose: knockin donor vector of mAID-mClover-NeoR to C-terminus of endogenous human eIF3e
Depositing lab: Dieter Wolf. Publication: eIF3 mRNA selectivity profiling reveals eIF3k as a cancer-relevant regulator of ribosome content. Duan H, Zhang S, Zarai Y, Ollinger R, Wu Y, Sun L, Hu C, He Y, Tian G, Rad R, Kong X, Cheng Y, Tuller T, Wolf DA. EMBO J. 2023 Jun 15;42(12):e112362. doi: 10.15252/embj.2022112362. Epub 2023 May 8. PubMed 37155573.
Backbone
  Vector backbone: pCR-Blunt II-TOPO vector(Cat#450245)
  Backbone manufacturer: Thermo fisher
  Vector type: Mammalian Expression
  Selectable markers: Neomycin (select with G418)
Growth in bacteria
  Bacterial resistance: Kanamycin, 50 μg/mL
  Growth temperature: 37°C
  Growth strain: DH5alpha
  Copy number: High Copy
Gene/Insert
  Gene/Insert name: eIF3e-knockin-homology arm-mAID-mClover-NeoR
  Species: H. sapiens (human)
  Insert size (bp): 4872
  Entrez Gene: EIF3E (a.k.a. EIF3-P48, EIF3S6, INT6, eIF3-p46)
  Cloning method: TOPO Cloning
  Sequencing primers: 5′ CAGGAAACAGCTATGAC; 3′ TGTAAAACGACGGCCAGT
Terms and licenses: Academic/Nonprofit Terms; Industry Terms: Not Available to Industry
Depositor comments: Please visit https://www.biorxiv.org/content/10.1101/2022.08.28.505560v2 for bioRxiv preprint.
How to cite: eIF3e- pMK289 (mAID-mClover-NeoR) plasmid was a gift from Dieter Wolf (Addgene plasmid # 192239 ; http://n2t.net/addgene:192239 ; RRID:Addgene_192239)
