[The description below was written by a language model from this plasmid's Addgene catalogue record and pLannotate feature annotations shown in this document.]
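Description:
eIF3e-pMK289 (mAID-mClover-NeoR) is a homology-directed repair donor plasmid designed to knock a mini-AID degron, mClover fluorescent protein and neomycin resistance cassette into the C-terminus of the endogenous human EIF3E gene. The roughly 4.9 kb insert was TOPO-cloned into the pCR-Blunt II-TOPO backbone. The plasmid is propagated in E. coli at high copy from a ColE1/pUC-type origin under kanamycin selection. The feature table also shows typical backbone remnants: the lac promoter/operator, SP6 and T7 promoters, lacZα and ccdB fragments, a BleoR (Sh ble) gene and an f1 origin.

The annotated payload is a mini-AID coding sequence (the minimal auxin-responsive degron from Arabidopsis IAA17) followed almost immediately by mClover3 and an SV40 polyadenylation signal. Downstream, an SV40 enhancer/early promoter drives NeoR/KanR, which allows G418 selection of mammalian cells that have integrated the cassette. The human eIF3e homology arms are not annotated by the automated tool. They presumably lie in unannotated stretches flanking the cassette, such as the gap between the T7 promoter and mini-AID, but the record does not give their boundaries.

The annotation also lists a second NeoR/KanR copy in the opposite orientation, with Tn5-derived and ble fragments and an HSV TK poly(A) fragment. In addition, the sequence is labelled a partial NGS result, so the arrangement of these duplicated elements should be treated with caution.

After correct integration, normally stimulated by a targeted nuclease cut that this plasmid does not provide, eIF3e is expressed from its own locus as a green fluorescent fusion. That fusion can be rapidly degraded on auxin addition in cells expressing the TIR1 F-box protein, which permits conditional depletion studies of this translation initiation factor subunit.
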