Features (pLannotate 1.2.2; 24 found; start..end, strand, type, name):
     94..115     +  protein_bind   CAP binding site: CAP binding activates transcription in the presence of cAMP. E. coli catabolite activator protein
    130..160     +  promoter       lac promoter: promoter for the E. coli lac operon
    168..184     +  protein_bind   lac operator: The lac repressor binds to the lac operator to inhibit transcription in E. coli. This inhibition can be relieved by adding lactose or isopropyl-β-D-thiogalactopyranoside (IPTG). lac repressor encoded by lacI
    226..244     +  promoter       SP6 promoter: promoter for bacteriophage SP6 RNA polymerase
    579..621     -  polyA_signal   HSV TK poly(A) signal (fragment): herpes simplex virus thymidine kinase polyadenylation signal (Cole and Stacy, 1985)
    680..832     -  CDS            ble (fragment): BLE_KLEPN - Experimental evidence at protein level: Swiss-Prot protein existence level 1. Binding protein with a strong affinity to the bleomycin family of antibiotics. Binds to CL990; an antimitotic-antibiotic compound. From Klebsiella pneumoniae.
    853..1647    -  CDS            NeoR/KanR: aminoglycoside phosphotransferase from Tn5; aph(3')-II (or nptII); confers resistance to neomycin, kanamycin, and G418 (Geneticin®)
   1679..1948    -  CDS            tnpA (fragment): TN5P_ECOLX - Also known as tnp. Experimental evidence at protein level: Swiss-Prot protein existence level 1. Mediates transposition of transposon Tn5 by a 'cut and paste' mechanism. First, the monomeric transposase binds the 19 bp inverted DNA repeats flanking the transposon. Then, dimerization of the DNA- bound transposase creates a synaptic DNA complex. After nicking of the first DNA strand, excision of the transposon proceeds through a series of intermediates. The transposase then mediates the insertion of the transposon at a new site by strand transfer. The activity of the wild- type tran
   1996..2299    -  CDS            ccdB (fragment): CcdB, a bacterial toxin that poisons DNA gyrase; ccdB; Plasmids containing the ccdB gene cannot be propagated in standard E. coli strains.
   2309..2456    -  CDS            lacZα (fragment): LacZα fragment of β-galactosidase; lacZ fragment
   2459..2477    +  promoter       T7 promoter: promoter for bacteriophage T7 RNA polymerase
   3390..3593    +  CDS            mini-AID: minimal degron from the auxin-responsive IAA17 protein of Arabidopsis thaliana (Kubota et al., 2013) acts as an auxin-inducible degron (AID) in the presence of TIR1
   3600..4319    +  CDS            mClover3: bright green-yellow fluorescent protein derived from mClover2, with improved photostability (Bajar et al., 2003) mammalian codon-optimized
   4330..4414    +  CDS            large T antigen (fragment): large T antigen from SV40 (simian virus 40)
   4437..4558    +  polyA_signal   SV40 poly(A) signal: SV40 polyadenylation signal
   4592..5020    -  rep_origin     f1 ori (sequence partly withheld): f1 bacteriophage origin of replication; arrow indicates direction of (+) strand synthesis
   5047..5151    +  promoter       AmpR promoter: bla
   5153..5510    +  promoter       SV40 promoter: SV40 enhancer and early promoter
   5545..6339    +  CDS            NeoR/KanR: aminoglycoside phosphotransferase from Tn5; aph(3')-II (or nptII); confers resistance to neomycin, kanamycin, and G418 (Geneticin®)
   6360..6410    -  misc_feature   bom (fragment): basis of mobility region from pBR322
   6437..6525    +  promoter       AmpR promoter (fragment): bla
   6545..6919    +  CDS            BleoR: antibiotic-binding protein; Sh ble from Streptoalloteichus hindustanus; confers resistance to bleomycin, phleomycin, and Zeocin™
   7057..7645    +  rep_origin     ori: high-copy-number ColE1/pMB1/pBR322/pUC origin of replication
   7828..81      +  CDS            lacI (fragment) (across the origin): lac repressor; lacI; The lac repressor binds to the lac operator to inhibit transcription in E. coli. This inhibition can be relieved by adding lactose or isopropyl-β-D-thiogalactopyranoside (IPTG).
>Addgene plasmid #192239 | eIF3e- pMK289 (mAID-mClover-NeoR) plasmid | addgene full sequence | sequence record 381296 | Addgene Partial NGS Result
CAAACCGCCTCTCCCCGCGCGTTGGCCGATTCATTAATGCAGCTGGCACGACAGGTTTCCCGACTGGAAA
GCGGGCAGTGAGCGCAACGCAATTAATGTGAGTTAGCTCACTCATTAGGCACCCCAGGCTTTACACTTTA
TGCTTCCGGCTCGTATGTTGTGTGGAATTGTGAGCGGATAACAATTTCACACAGGAAACAGCTATGACCA
TGATTACGCCAAGCTATTTAGGTGACACTATAGAATACTCAAGCTATGCATCAAGCTTGGTACCATAGTA
AGACAAAGTGAAAAAATTGAGGGAAACAGGGTTCAGCCTACAGGGACTTCTCTGTACTATTTTTGCAAAT
TCCTCTGAATATAATTATTCCAAAAAAGAAAGTTAAAAAAACACAAACTTGCACATGCAAGAAAACTGAC
AGCAAGATAAAATGAATCAATTTTATTCCAATTCTTCAAAATTTATACGTAATATGTTGTTTCCAAAATG
TAAGTCACCCTTTATATAATAGTTTTATTATTTCATCTTTCTTTGATAGTTTTTTTTTTCATCTTTTCTT
TATGGTTCTTCAGGATCCAACGACCCAACACCGTGCGTTTTATTCTGTCTTTTTATTGCCGTCATAGCGC
GGGTTCCTTCCGGTATTGTCTCCTTCCGTGTTTCAGTTAGCCTCCCCCTAGGGTGGGCGAAGAACTCCAG
CATGAGATCCCCGCGCTGGAGGATCATCCAGCCGGCGTCCCGGAAAACGATTCCGAAGCCCAACCTTTCA
TAGAAGGCGGCGGTGGAATCGAAATCTCGTGATGGCAGGTTGGGCGTCGCTTGGTCGGTCATTTCGAACC
CCAGAGTCCCGCTCAGAAGAACTCGTCAAGAAGGCGATAGAAGGCGATGCGCTGCGAATCGGGAGCGGCG
ATACCGTAAAGCACGAGGAAGCGGTCAGCCCATTCGCCGCCAAGCTCTTCAGCAATATCACGGGTAGCCA
ACGCTATGTCCTGATAGCGGTCCGCCACACCCAGCCGGCCACAGTCGATGAATCCAGAAAAGCGGCCATT
TTCCACCATGATATTCGGCAAGCAGGCATCGCCATGGGTCACGACGAGATCCTCGCCGTCGGGCATGCTC
GCCTTGAGCCTGGCGAACAGTTCGGCTGGCGCGAGCCCCTGATGCTCTTCGTCCAGATCATCCTGATCGA
CAAGACCGGCTTCCATCCGAGTACGTGCTCGCTCGATGCGATGTTTCGCTTGGTGGTCGAATGGGCAGGT
AGCCGGATCAAGCGTATGCAGCCGCCGCATTGCATCAGCCATGATGGATACTTTCTCGGCAGGAGCAAGG
TGAGATGACAGGAGATCCTGCCCCGGCACTTCGCCCAATAGCAGCCAGTCCCTTCCCGCTTCAGTGACAA
CGTCGAGCACAGCTGCGCAAGGAACGCCCGTCGTGGCCAGCCACGATAGCCGCGCTGCCTCGTCTTGCAG
TTCATTCAGGGCACCGGACAGGTCGGTCTTGACAAAAAGAACCGGGCGCCCCTGCGCTGACAGCCGGAAC
ACGGCGGCATCAGAGCAGCCGATTGTCTGTTGTGCCCAGTCATAGCCGAATAGCCTCTCCACCCAAGCGG
CCGGAGAACCTGCGTGCAATCCATCTTGTTCAATCATGCGAAACGATCCTCATCCTGTCTCTTGATCAGA
GCTTGATCCCCTGCGCCATCAGATCCTTGGCGGCAAGAAAGCCATCCAGTTTACTTTGCAGGGCTTCCCA
ACCTTACCAGAGGGCGCCCCAGCTGGCAATTCCGGTTCGCTTGCTGTCCATAAAACCGCCCAGTCTAGCT
ATCGCCATGTAAGCCCACTGCAAGCTACCTGCTTTCTCTTTGCGCTTGCGTTTTCCCTTGTCCAGATAGC
CCAGTAGCTGACATTCATCCGGGGTCAGCACCGTTTCTGCGGACTGGCTTTCTACGTGAAAAGGATCTAG
GTGAAGATCCTTTTTGATAATCTCATGCCTGACATTTATATTCCCCAGAACATCAGGTTAATGGCGTTTT
TGATGTCATTTTCGCGGTGGCTGAGATCAGCCACTTCTTCCCCGATAACGGAGACCGGCACACTGGCCAT
ATCGGTGGTCATCATGCGCCAGCTTTCATCCCCGATATGCACCACCGGGTAAAGTTCACGGGAGACTTTA
TCTGACAGCAGACGTGCACTGGCCAGGGGGATCACCATCCGTCGCCCCGGCGTGTCAATAATATCACTCT
GTACATCCACAAACAGACGATAACGGCTCTCTCTTTTATAGGTGTAAACCTTAAACTGCCGTACGTATAG
GCTGCGCAACTGTTGGGAAGGGCGATCGGTGCGGGCCTCTTCGCTATTACGCCAGCTGGCGAAAGGGGGA
TGTGCTGCAAGGCGATTAAGTTGGGTAACGCCAGGGTTTTCCCAGTCACGACGTTGTAAAACGACGGCCA
GTGAATTGTAATACGACTCACTATAGGGCGAATTGGGCCCTCTAGATGCATGCTCGAGCGGCCGCCAGTG
TGATGGATATCTGCAGAATTCGCCCTTCATCATTTTGATACTGGCAGATGATAACTTACATGTGTAGCCC
TCTTTCAAGTGTTCGAAATGTGTATTCTTTCTAAATCTAAAGAAATAATTCTGTAAAAATGTTGATCTTA
TTATATGTATTAGTGCTGATCTTATACAAATTTCATTATCTTTCATCTGATATTCATATCAAAAATTAAT
CTCCCATTTTGATAGAGATCCTGCATGTTAGAGATTGAAGAAACTTGAATGGCCTTATAATTTTGGAATC
CTAAACTGTGTTGTTTAGACATTATGATTATGTGTAACTGGAGGGTAGGAAGTCATTAGGAAGCAGTTGT
GGGATATGCAGAGACCCCATTTGATTGAAATTTTAGGAACAAATTTGTGTCCGCAGAATAATCCTTTAGT
TCAAATGAGAAGGATGCATTAGAATTCAAGTTGCATATTTTAGCCAAGTTTAGAATAACTGAGCCTAGAA
AGTAACTTTCATATGATGTTTTTTTCTGTATGCTTTAGGATTAATTTGTATCATTTATTGTTCCAGTATT
AATGATACTGTTATTGCTATATATTTTAATTGGCCAAAAGCTATACCAGATAATAATTTTGGTGTTTGTT
TTGTCCTGAGTGGGACATCTGACATCTAGTAATTGCAGGAGTTAAGATCTTAGAATGGTTTGGCAAGAGA
CTATAGTGCTGAAGTAAATGCTGTGTTACTTTCTTCTATGTTAGTTTTTTTCCGAAAGTATTTTCTTTTC
ACGGTGTTGATTTCTTTTTGCATATTTTAGGCTCCTAACTGGGCAACTCAAGATTCTGGTTTCTATGGAG
GAGGAGGAGGAGGATCCGGTGCAGGCGCCAAGGAGAAGAGTGCTTGTCCTAAAGATCCAGCCAAACCTCC
GGCCAAGGCACAAGTTGTGGGATGGCCACCGGTGAGATCATACCGGAAGAACGTGATGGTTTCCTGCCAA
AAATCAAGCGGTGGCCCGGAGGCGGCGGCGTTCGTGAAGGTATCAATGGACGGAGCACCGTACTTGAGGA
AAATCGATTTGAGGATGTATAAAGCTAGCATGGTGAGCAAGGGCGAGGAGCTGTTCACCGGGGTGGTGCC
CATCCTGGTCGAGCTGGACGGCGACGTAAACGGCCACAAGTTCAGCGTCCGCGGCGAGGGCGAGGGCGAT
GCCACCAACGGCAAGCTGACCCTGAAGTTCATCTGCACCACCGGCAAGCTGCCCGTGCCCTGGCCCACCC
TCGTGACCACCTTCGGCTACGGCGTGGCCTGCTTCAGCCGCTACCCCGACCACATGAAGCAGCACGACTT
CTTCAAGTCCGCCATGCCCGAAGGCTACGTCCAGGAGCGCACCATCTCTTTCAAGGACGACGGTACCTAC
AAGACCCGCGCCGAGGTGAAGTTCGAGGGCGACACCCTGGTGAACCGCATCGAGCTGAAGGGCATCGACT
TCAAGGAGGACGGCAACATCCTGGGGCACAAGCTGGAGTACAACTTCAACAGCCACAACGTCTATATCAC
GGCCGACAAGCAGAAGAACGGCATCAAGGCTAACTTCAAGATCCGCCACAACGTTGAGGACGGCAGCGTG
CAGCTCGCCGACCACTACCAGCAGAACACCCCCATCGGCGACGGCCCCGTGCTGCTGCCCGACAACCACT
ACCTGAGCCATCAGTCCAAGCTGAGCAAAGACCCCAACGAGAAGCGCGATCACATGGTCCTGCTGGAGTT
CGTGACCGCCGCCGGGATTACACATGGCATGGACGAGCTGTACAAGTAATCTAGATAACTGATCATAATC
AGCCATACCACATTTGTAGAGGTTTTACTTGCTTTAAAAAACCTCCCACACCTCCCCCTGAACCTGAAAC
ATAAAATGAATGCAATTGTTGTTGTTAACTTGTTTATTGCAGCTTATAATGGTTACAAATAAAGCAATAG
CATCACAAATTTCACAAATAAAGCATTTTTTTCACTGCATTCTAGTTGTGGTTTGTCCAAACTCATCAAT
GTATCTTAACGCGTAAATTGTAAGCGTTAATATTTTGTTAAAATTCGCGTTAAATTTTTGTTAAATCAGC
TCATTTTTTAACCAATAGGCCGAAATCGGCAAAATCCCTTATAAATCAAAAGAATAGACCGAGATAGGGT
[37 nt withheld, positions 4691-4727]
AAAGAACGTGGACTCCAACGTCAAAGG
[49 nt withheld, positions 4755-4803]
T
[91 nt withheld, positions 4805-4895]
G
[124 nt withheld, positions 4897-5020]
CAGGTGGCACTTTTCGGGGAAATGTGCGCGGAACCCCTATTTGTTTATTTTTCTAAATACATTCAAATAT
GTATCCGCTCATGAGACAATAACCCTGATAAATGCTTCAATAATATTGAAAAAGGAAGAGTCCTGAGGCG
GAAAGAACCAGCTGTGGAATGTGTGTCAGTTAGGGTGTGGAAAGTCCCCAGGCTCCCCAGCAGGCAGAAG
TATGCAAAGCATGCATCTCAATTAGTCAGCAACCAGGTGTGGAAAGTCCCCAGGCTCCCCAGCAGGCAGA
AGTATGCAAAGCATGCATCTCAATTAGTCAGCAACCATAGTCCCGCCCCTAACTCCGCCCATCCCGCCCC
TAACTCCGCCCAGTTCCGCCCATTCTCCGCCCCATGGCTGACTAATTTTTTTTATTTATGCAGAGGCCGA
GGCCGCCTCGGCCTCTGAGCTATTCCAGAAGTAGTGAGGAGGCTTTTTTGGAGGCCTAGGCTTTTGCAAA
GATCGATCAAGAGACAGGATGAGGATCGTTTCGCATGATTGAACAAGATGGATTGCACGCAGGTTCTCCG
GCCGCTTGGGTGGAGAGGCTATTCGGCTATGACTGGGCACAACAGACAATCGGCTGCTCTGATGCCGCCG
TGTTCCGGCTGTCAGCGCAGGGGCGCCCGGTTCTTTTTGTCAAGACCGACCTGTCCGGTGCCCTGAATGA
ACTGCAAGACGAGGCAGCGCGGCTATCGTGGCTGGCCACGACGGGCGTTCCTTGCGCAGCTGTGCTCGAC
GTTGTCACTGAAGCGGGAAGGGACTGGCTGCTATTGGGCGAAGTGCCGGGGCAGGATCTCCTGTCATCTC
ACCTTGCTCCTGCCGAGAAAGTATCCATCATGGCTGATGCAATGCGGCGGCTGCATACGCTTGATCCGGC
TACCTGCCCATTCGACCACCAAGCGAAACATCGCATCGAGCGAGCACGTACTCGGATGGAAGCCGGTCTT
GTCGATCAGGATGATCTGGACGAAGAGCATCAGGGGCTCGCGCCAGCCGAACTGTTCGCCAGGCTCAAGG
CGAGCATGCCCGACGGCGAGGATCTCGTCGTGACCCATGGCGATGCCTGCTTGCCGAATATCATGGTGGA
AAATGGCCGCTTTTCTGGATTCATCGACTGTGGCCGGCTGGGTGTGGCGGACCGCTATCAGGACATAGCG
TTGGCTACCCGTGATATTGCTGAAGAGCTTGGCGGCGAATGGGCTGACCGCTTCCTCGTGCTTTACGGTA
TCGCCGCTCCCGATTCGCAGCGCATCGCCTTCTATCGCCTTCTTGACGAGTTCTTCTGAATTATTAACGC
TTACAATTTCCTGATGCGGTATTTTCTCCTTACGCATCTGTGCGGTATTTCACACCGCATCAGGTGGCAC
TTTTCGGGGAAATGTGCGCGGAACCCCTATTTGTTTATTTTTCTAAATACATTCAAATATGTATCCGCTC
ATGAGACAATAACCCTGATAAATGCTTCAATAATAGCACGTGAGGAGGGCCACCATGGCCAAGTTGACCA
GTGCCGTTCCGGTGCTCACCGCGCGCGACGTCGCCGGAGCGGTCGAGTTCTGGACCGACCGGCTCGGGTT
CTCCCGGGACTTCGTGGAGGACGACTTCGCCGGTGTGGTCCGGGACGACGTGACCCTGTTCATCAGCGCG
GTCCAGGACCAGGTGGTGCCGGACAACACCCTGGCCTGGGTGTGGGTGCGCGGCCTGGACGAGCTGTACG
CCGAGTGGTCGGAGGTCGTGTCCACGAACTTCCGGGACGCCTCCGGGCCGGCCATGACCGAGATCGGCGA
GCAGCCGTGGGGGCGGGAGTTCGCCCTGCGCGACCCGGCCGGCAACTGCGTGCACTTCGTGGCCGAGGAG
CAGGACTGACACGTGCTAAAACTTCATTTTTAATTTAAAAGGATCTAGGTGAAGATCCTTTTTGATAATC
TCATGACCAAAATCCCTTAACGTGAGTTTTCGTTCCACTGAGCGTCAGACCCCGTAGAAAAGATCAAAGG
ATCTTCTTGAGATCCTTTTTTTCTGCGCGTAATCTGCTGCTTGCAAACAAAAAAACCACCGCTACCAGCG
GTGGTTTGTTTGCCGGATCAAGAGCTACCAACTCTTTTTCCGAAGGTAACTGGCTTCAGCAGAGCGCAGA
TACCAAATACTGTTCTTCTAGTGTAGCCGTAGTTAGGCCACCACTTCAAGAACTCTGTAGCACCGCCTAC
ATACCTCGCTCTGCTAATCCTGTTACCAGTGGCTGCTGCCAGTGGCGATAAGTCGTGTCTTACCGGGTTG
GACTCAAGACGATAGTTACCGGATAAGGCGCAGCGGTCGGGCTGAACGGGGGGTTCGTGCACACAGCCCA
GCTTGGAGCGAACGACCTACACCGAACTGAGATACCTACAGCGTGAGCTATGAGAAAGCGCCACGCTTCC
CGAAGGGAGAAAGGCGGACAGGTATCCGGTAAGCGGCAGGGTCGGAACAGGAGAGCGCACGAGGGAGCTT
CCAGGGGGAAACGCCTGGTATCTTTATAGTCCTGTCGGGTTTCGCCACCTCTGACTTGAGCGTCGATTTT
TGTGATGCTCGTCAGGGGGGCGGAGCCTATGGAAAAACGCCAGCAACGCGGCCTTTTTACGGTTCCTGGC
CTTTTGCTGGCCTTTTGCTCACATGTTCTTTCCTGCGTTATCCCCTGATTCTGTGGATAACCGTATTACC
GCCTTTGAGTGAGCTGATACCGCTCGCCGCAGCCGAACGACCGAGCGCAGCGAGTCAGTGAGCGAGGAAG
CGGAAGAGCGCCCAATACG
